Addgene plasmid #232524: pBEL2914
Purpose: Expression plasmid of LetA(ΔZnR-C) with LetB
Depositing lab: Gira Bhabha & Damian Ekiert. Depositing organization: Johns Hopkins University and School of Medicine. Publication: LetA defines a structurally distinct transporter family. Santarossa CC, Li Y, Yousef S, Hasdemir HS, Rodriguez CC, Haase MAB, Baek M, Coudray N, Pavek JG, Focke KN, Silverberg AL, Bautista C, Yeh JT, Marty MT, Baker D, Tajkhorshid E, Ekiert DC, Bhabha G. Nature. 2026 Jan 21. doi: 10.1038/s41586-025-09990-0. PubMed 41565823.
Backbone
  Vector backbone: pBAD
  Vector type: Bacterial Expression
Growth in bacteria
  Bacterial resistance: Ampicillin, 100 μg/mL
  Growth temperature: 37°C
  Growth strain: DH5alpha
  Copy number: High Copy
Gene/Insert
  Gene/Insert name: YebST (alt name: LetAB)
  Species: E. coli
  Mutation: LetA ΔZnR-C
  Entrez Gene: letA (a.k.a. b1833, ECK1832, yebS); letB (a.k.a. b1834, ECK1833, yebT)
  Promoter: araBAD
  Tag / fusion protein: 6xHis2xQH-TEV (N terminal on insert)
  Cloning method: Gibson Cloning
Terms and licenses: Academic/Nonprofit Terms; Industry Terms: Not Available to Industry
Depositor comments: Please visit https://doi.org/10.1101/2025.03.21.644421 for bioRxiv preprint.
How to cite: pBEL2914 was a gift from Gira Bhabha & Damian Ekiert (Addgene plasmid # 232524 ; http://n2t.net/addgene:232524 ; RRID:Addgene_232524)
