[The description below was written by a language model from this plasmid's Addgene catalogue record and pLannotate feature annotations shown in this document.]
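Description:
pBEL2914 is a bacterial expression plasmid built on a pBAD backbone for arabinose-inducible co-expression of the E. coli LetA and LetB proteins (formerly YebS and YebT), with LetA carrying a deletion designated ΔZnR-C. The sequenced plasmid is about 8.4 kb. It replicates from a high-copy ColE1/pMB1-type origin and is selected with ampicillin through the bla β-lactamase gene and its own promoter. An M13 phage origin is also present, along with backbone remnants inherited from pBR322: fragments of bom, rop, the tetracycline resistance gene and its promoter, none of which appear intact.

The payload is the letAB operon placed downstream of the araBAD promoter, with the araC regulator encoded divergently so that transcription is repressed without L-arabinose and activated when it is added. The annotation detects yebS only as a fragment, consistent with the recorded LetA deletion, and its reading frame slightly overlaps the start of the full-length yebT gene, which suggests that the native operon arrangement was retained. According to the catalogue entry, an N-terminal 6xHis-2xQH tag followed by a TEV protease site is fused to the insert, allowing affinity purification and subsequent tag removal; the tag is not separately annotated in the feature table. Transcription ends at the rrnB T1 and T2 terminators, preceded by a piece of 5S rRNA sequence typical of this terminator region.

LetA and LetB are annotated as components of a transport pathway that contributes to membrane integrity, with LetB possibly spanning the periplasm. This construct is intended to produce the mutant LetA together with LetB, presumably to test the contribution of the deleted LetA region, although the record does not define the deletion boundaries.
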