Features (pLannotate 1.2.2; 15 found; start..end, strand, type, name):
     10..294     +  promoter       araBAD promoter: araBAD; promoter of the L-arabinose operon of E. coli; the araC regulatory gene is transcribed in the opposite direction (Guzman et al., 1995)
    382..1584    +  CDS            yebS (fragment): YEBS_ECOLI - Experimental evidence at protein level: Swiss-Prot protein existence level 1. Component of a transport pathway that contributes to membrane integrity. From Escherichia coli (strain K12).
   1556..4186    +  CDS            yebT: YEBT_ECOLI - Experimental evidence at protein level: Swiss-Prot protein existence level 1. Component of a transport pathway that contributes to membrane integrity (PubMed:27795327). May directly span the intermembrane space, facilitating the transport of substrates across the periplasm (Probable). From Escherichia coli (strain K12).
   4352..4467    +  ncRNA          5S rRNA: Accession: RF00001 - 5S ribosomal RNA
   4471..4557    +  terminator     rrnB T1 terminator: Escherichia coli rrnB; transcription terminator T1 from the E. coli rrnB gene
   4649..4676    +  terminator     rrnB T2 terminator: transcription terminator T2 from the E. coli rrnB gene
   4695..4786    +  promoter       AmpR promoter: bla
   4787..5647    +  CDS            AmpR: β-lactamase; bla; confers resistance to ampicillin, carbenicillin, and related antibiotics
   5689..6069    +  rep_origin     M13 ori (sequence partly withheld): M13 bacteriophage origin of replication; arrow indicates direction of (+) strand synthesis
   6255..6842    +  rep_origin     ori: high-copy-number ColE1/pMB1/pBR322/pUC origin of replication
   7028..7079    -  misc_feature   bom (fragment): basis of mobility region from pBR322
   7195..7234    -  CDS            rop (fragment): Rop protein, which maintains plasmids at low copy number; rop
   7235..7420    -  CDS            TcR (fragment): tetracycline efflux protein; tet; confers resistance to tetracycline
   7430..7448    +  promoter       tet promoter (fragment): E. coli promoter for tetracycline efflux protein gene
   7538..8416    -  CDS            araC: L-arabinose regulatory protein; araC
>Addgene plasmid #232524 | pBEL2914 | addgene full sequence | sequence record 464781 | Addgene NGS Result
CATTCAGAGAAGAAACCAATTGTCCATATTGCATCAGACATTGCCGTCACTGCGTCTTTTACTGGCTCTT
CTCGCTAACCAAACCGGTAACCCCGCTTATTAAAAGCATTCTGTAACAAAGCGGGACCAAAGCCATGACA
AAAACGCGTAACAAAAGTGTCTATAATCACGGCAGAAAAGTCCACATTGATTATTTGCACGGCGTCACAC
TTTGCTATGCCATAGCATTTTTATCCATAAGATTAGCGGATCCTACCTGACGCTTTTTATCGCAACTCTC
TACTGTTTCTCCATACCCGTTTTTTTGGGCTAGCCGAAGGGTGAATTATGCATCACCACCATCACCATCA
GCATCAACACGAAAATCTGTATTTTCAGGGGATGGCTCTTAACACACCACAAATTACGCCGACAAAAAAG
ATAACAGTGAGGGCAATCGGCGAGGAACTGCCGCGTGGTGATTACCAACGTTGCCCGCAATGTGACATGC
TGTTTAGCCTGCCCGAGATAAATTCTCATCAAAGTGCCTATTGTCCGCGCTGTCAGGCAAAAATTCGTGA
CGGGCGCGACTGGTCGCTAACGCGCCTGGCGGCAATGGCCTTCACCATGCTGTTGCTTATGCCGTTTGCC
TGGGGCGAACCGCTGTTGCATATCTGGCTGTTAGGCATTCGTATTGACGCCAACGTTATGCAAGGCATCT
GGCAAATGACCAAACAGGGCGATGCGATAACGGGGTCGATGGTCTTTTTCTGCGTTATTGGTGCCCCGCT
CATTCTGGTGACCTCCATAGCTTATTTATGGTTTGGTAACCGACTGGGAATGAATTTACGTCCGGTACTG
CTGATGCTTGAGCGACTTAAAGAGTGGGTAATGCTCGATATCTACCTGGTCGGCATTGGCGTTGCTTCTA
TAAAGGTACAGGATTATGCCCATATCCAGGCTGGTGTCGGCTTGTTCTCTTTTGTGGCGTTGGTGATTTT
AACGACGGTGACGTTGTCACATCTTAATGTCGAAGAACTGTGGGAGCGATTTTATCCGCAGCGCAGTAGT
GGAGGCGGGTCTGGTGGCGGCTCCCGTCGCCGTCATAGTCTGCAAAAATGCTGGGCGGCGCTGTTAGCGT
CAATCGTTTTATTGTTACCTGCCAACCTGTTGCCTATTTCTATCATTTATCTGAACGGAGGACGGCAGGA
AGATACAATTCTTTCCGGAATTATGTCGCTGGCAAGTAGCAACATTGCGGTTGCAGGAATCGTGTTTATC
GCCAGTATTCTGGTACCGTTTACTAAAGTGATCGTCATGTTCACTTTACTGTTGAGCATTCATTTTAAAT
GCCAGCAAGGTTTACGCACACGCATTCTGTTACTGCGGATGGTGACCTGGATTGGTCGCTGGTCGATGCT
CGACCTGTTTGTCATATCTTTAACCATGTCGCTGATTAATCGCGATCAGATCCTCGCTTTTACTATGGGA
CCGGCTGCGTTTTATTTCGGCGCAGCGGTAATTTTGACTATTCTTGCTGTGGAATGGCTGGACAGCCGCT
TACTTTGGGATGCACATGAGTCAGGAAACGCCCGCTTCGACGACTGAAGCGCAGATTAAAAATAAACGCC
GTATCTCACCTTTCTGGCTGCTGCCGTTCATCGCGCTAATGATTGCCAGTTGGCTGATTTGGGACAGTTA
TCAGGACCGGGGTAATACCGTCACCATCGACTTTATGTCGGCGGATGGTATTGTTCCAGGCCGTACGCCT
GTTCGTTATCAGGGCGTTGAAGTCGGAACAGTGCAGGATATCAGCCTCAGCGACGATCTTCGTAAGATTG
AAGTCAAGGTCAGCATCAAGTCCGATATGAAAGATGCGCTGCGCGAAGAGACTCAGTTCTGGCTGGTGAC
GCCAAAAGCATCGTTGGCAGGTGTCTCCGGGCTGGACGCCCTCGTCGGTGGGAACTATATCGGCATGATG
CCGGGTAAAGGTAAAGAGCAGGATCACTTTGTCGCACTCGATACCCAACCGAAATATCGGCTGGACAATG
GCGATCTGATGATCCACCTGCAAGCCCCCGATCTCGGTTCGCTGAACAGCGGTTCATTGGTCTATTTCCG
CAAGATCCCGGTGGGAAAAGTCTACGACTATGCCATCAATCCCAACAAGCAAGGCGTGGTGATTGATGTC
CTGATCGAGCGGCGTTTTACCGATCTGGTGAAAAAAGGTAGCCGTTTCTGGAACGTTTCCGGCGTTGATG
CCAACGTCAGTATCAGTGGCGCGAAGGTGAAACTGGAAAGCCTGGCGGCACTGGTTAACGGTGCGATTGC
CTTCGATTCACCAGAAGAGTCGAAACCTGCCGAGGCGGAAGATACCTTTGGTCTGTATGAAGATCTGGCC
CACAGCCAGCGTGGCGTAATAATAAAACTGGAACTGCCGAGTGGGGCCGGATTAACCGCCGACTCGACGC
CGTTAATGTATCAGGGGCTGGAAGTCGGACAGCTGACTAAACTGGATTTAAATCCTGGTGGTAAAGTCAC
AGGGGAAATGACCGTTGATCCCAGCGTCGTTACCCTGCTTCGTGAAAATACCCGCATCGAATTACGCAAC
CCGAAATTATCCCTTAGCGATGCTAATCTCAGCGCCCTGCTGACCGGCAAAACCTTCGAGCTGGTGCCCG
GCGATGGCGAGCCACGCAAAGAGTTCGTTGTTGTGCCAGGCGAAAAAGCACTGCTGCATGAACCTGATGT
TCTGACGCTGACCCTGACCGCGCCGGAAAGTTACGGTATTGATGCGGGTCAGCCGCTCATTCTTCACGGC
GTGCAGGTAGGCCAGGTTATCGATCGTAAACTCACCAGCAAAGGCGTCACCTTTACCGTCGCCATCGAGC
CTCAGCATCGCGAACTGGTAAAAGGCGATAGCAAATTTGTCGTCAACAGCCGTGTCGATGTGAAGGTGGG
GCTGGATGGCGTTGAGTTTCTCGGTGCCAGCGCCTCAGAATGGATCAATGGCGGGATACGTATTCTGCCG
GGCGATAAAGGTGAGATGAAAGCCAGCTATCCACTGTATGCCAATTTGGAAAAAGCGCTGGAGAACAGCC
TTAGCGATTTACCCACCACAACCGTGAGTTTGAGTGCAGAGACGCTGCCGGATGTGCAGGCAGGATCGGT
AGTGCTGTACCGTAAATTTGAAGTTGGTGAAGTGATTACCGTGCGTCCGCGAGCTAACGCGTTTGATATC
GATCTGCATATTAAGCCGGAGTATCGCAACCTTCTGACCAGCAATAGCGTGTTCTGGGCAGAAGGCGGGG
CGAAAGTTCAGCTGAATGGTAGTGGTCTGACCGTACAGGCATCCCCGCTCTCCAGAGCATTAAAGGGAGC
CATTAGCTTCGACAACCTCAGCGGTGCCAGCGCCAGTCAGCGTAAAGGCGATAAGCGTATTCTGTATGCT
TCCGAAACAGCGGCCCGTGCGGTTGGCGGGCAGATTACGCTTCACGCTTTCGATGCCGGAAAACTGGCGG
TCGGGATGCCAATTCGCTATCTCGGTATTGATATCGGGCAAATCCAGACGCTGGATCTGATTACCGCACG
CAATGAAGTACAGGCAAAGGCGGTACTTTACCCGGAATATGTCCAGACCTTTGCTCGCGGTGGTACGCGC
TTCTCAGTGGTCACACCGCAAATTTCGGCAGCTGGCGTTGAGCATCTTGATACTATCCTCCAGCCGTATA
TCAACGTCGAACCAGGCCGGGGCAATCCTCGCCGCGACTTTGAATTACAAGAGGCCACCATTACTGATTC
GCGTTACCTGGATGGCTTAAGCATTATTGTTGAAGCGCCGGAAGCCGGTTCGTTAGGCATCGGTACGCCT
GTGCTGTTCCGTGGTCTGGAAGTCGGTACGGTTACAGGAATGACGCTGGGGACATTGTCAGATCGCGTGA
TGATTGCGATGCGCATCAGTAAACGCTATCAACACCTGGTGCGTAACAATTCCGTCTTCTGGTTGGCATC
GGGTTACAGTCTGGACTTTGGTCTGACGGGCGGCGTAGTGAAAACCGGCACCTTTAACCAGTTTATCCGT
GGCGGCATCGCCTTCGCCACGCCTCCGGGTACGCCACTGGCACCGAAAGCCCAGGAAGGCAAACACTTCC
TGTTGCAGGAAAGTGAACCGAAAGAGTGGCGTGAATGGGGAACTGCGCTTCCCAAATAAGGTACCAAATT
CCAGAAAAGAGACGCTGAAAAGCGTCTTTTTTCGTTTTGGTCCTGGTCTGAGGAATGGTTGTAAGCTTGG
CTGTTTTGGCGGATGAGAGAAGATTTTCAGCCTGATACAGATTAAATCAGAACGCAGAAGCGGTCTGATA
AAACAGAATTTGCCTGGCGGCAGTAGCGCGGTGGTCCCACCTGACCCCATGCCGAACTCAGAAGTGAAAC
GCCGTAGCGCCGATGGTAGTGTGGGGTCTCCCCATGCGAGAGTAGGGAACTGCCAGGCATCAAATAAAAC
GAAAGGCTCAGTCGAAAGACTGGGCCTTTCGTTTTATCTGTTGTTTGTCGGTGAACGCTCTCCTGAGTAG
GACAAATCCGCCGGGAGCGGATTTGAACGTTGCGAAGCAACGGCCCGGAGGGTGGCGGGCAGGACGCCCG
CCATAAACTGCCAGGCATCAAATTAAGCAGAAGGCCATCCTGACGGATGGCCTTTTTGCGTTTCTACAAA
CTCTTTTGTTTATTTTTCTAAATACATTCAAATATGTATCCGCTCATGAGACAATAACCCTGATAAATGC
TTCAATAATATTGAAAAAGGAAGAGTATGAGTATTCAACATTTCCGTGTCGCCCTTATTCCCTTTTTTGC
GGCATTTTGCCTTCCTGTTTTTGCTCACCCAGAAACGCTGGTGAAAGTAAAAGATGCTGAAGATCAGTTG
GGTGCACGAGTGGGTTACATCGAACTGGATCTCAACAGCGGTAAGATCCTTGAGAGTTTTCGCCCCGAAG
AACGTTTTCCAATGATGAGCACTTTTAAAGTTCTGCTATGTGGCGCGGTATTATCCCGTGTTGACGCCGG
GCAAGAGCAACTCGGTCGCCGCATACACTATTCTCAGAATGACTTGGTTGAGTACTCACCAGTCACAGAA
AAGCATCTTACGGATGGCATGACAGTAAGAGAATTATGCAGTGCTGCCATAACCATGAGTGATAACACTG
CGGCCAACTTACTTCTGACAACGATCGGAGGACCGAAGGAGCTAACCGCTTTTTTGCACAACATGGGGGA
TCATGTAACTCGCCTTGATCGTTGGGAACCGGAGCTGAATGAAGCCATACCAAACGACGAGCGTGACACC
ACGATGCCTGCAGCAATGGCAACAACGTTGCGCAAACTATTAACTGGCGAACTACTTACTCTAGCTTCCC
GGCAACAATTAATAGACTGGATGGAGGCGGATAAAGTTGCAGGACCACTTCTGCGCTCGGCCCTTCCGGC
TGGCTGGTTTATTGCTGATAAATCTGGAGCCGGTGAGCGTGGGTCTCGCGGTATCATTGCAGCACTGGGG
CCAGATGGTAAGCCCTCCCGTATCGTAGTTATCTACACGACGGGGAGTCAGGCAACTATGGATGAACGAA
ATAGACAGATCGCTGAGATAGGTGCCTCACTGATTAAGCATTGGTAACTGTCAGACCAAGTTTACTCATA
TATACTTTAGATTGATT
[125 nt withheld, positions 5688-5812]
C
[141 nt withheld, positions 5814-5954]
CCTTTGACGTTGGAGTCCACGTTCTTT
[37 nt withheld, positions 5982-6018]
ACCCTATCTCGGGCTATTCTTTTGATTTATAAGGGATTTTGCCGATTTCGGCCTATTGGTTAAAAAATGA
GCTGATTTAACAAAAATTTAACGCGAATTTTAACAAAATATTAACGTTTACAATTTAAAAGGATCTAGGT
GAAGATCCTTTTTGATAATCTCATGACCAAAATCCCTTAACGTGAGTTTTCGTTCCACTGAGCGTCAGAC
CCCGTAGAAAAGATCAAAGGATCTTCTTGAGATCCTTTTTTTCTGCGCGTAATCTGCTGCTTGCAAACAA
AAAAACCACCGCTACCAGCGGTGGTTTGTTTGCCGGATCAAGAGCTACCAACTCTTTTTCCGAAGGTAAC
TGGCTCAGCAGAGCGCAGATACCAAATACTGTCCTTCTAGTGTAGCCGTAGTTAGGCCACCACTTCAAGA
ACTCTGTAGCACCGCCTACATACCTCGCTCTGCTAATCCTGTTACCAGTGGCTGCTGCCAGTGGCGATAA
GTCGTGTCTTACCGGGTTGGACTCAAGACGATAGTTACCGGATAAGGCGCAGCGGTCGGGCTGAACGGGG
GGTTCGTGCACACAGCCCAGCTTGGAGCGAACGACCTACACCGAACTGAGATACCTACAGCGTGAGCTAT
GAGAAAGCGCCACGCTTCCCGAAGGGAGAAAGGCGGACAGGTATCCGGTAAGCGGCAGGGTCGGAACAGG
AGAGCGCACGAGGGAGCTTCCAGGGGGAAACGCCTGGTATCTTTATAGTCCTGTCGGGTTTCGCCACCTC
TGACTTGAGCGTCGATTTTTGTGATGCTCGTCAGGGGGGCGGAGCCTATGGAAAAACGCCAGCAACGCGG
CCTTTTTACGGTTCCTGGCCTTTTGCTGGCCTTTTGCTCACATGTTCTTTCCTGCGTTATCCCCTGATTC
TGTGGATAACCGTATTACCGCCTTTGAGTGAGCTGATACCGCTCGCCGCAGCCGAACGACCGAGCGCAGC
GAGTCAGTGAGCGAGGAAGCGGAAGAGCGCCTGATGCGGTATTTTCTCCTTACGCATCTGTGCGGTATTT
CACACCGCATAGGGTCATGGCTGCGCCCCGACACCCGCCAACACCCGCTGACGCGCCCTGACGGGCTTGT
CTGCTCCCGGCATCCGCTTACAGACAAGCTGTGACCGTCTCCGGGAGCTGCATGTGTCAGAGGTTTTCAC
CGTCATCACCGAAACGCGCGAGGCAGAAGGAGATGGCGCCCAACAGTCCCCCGGCCACGGGGCCTGCCAC
CATACCCACGCCGAAACAAGCGCTCATGAGCCCGAAGTGGCGAGCCCGATCTTCCCCATCGGTGATGTCG
GCGATATAGGCGCCAGCAACCGCACCTGTGGCGCCGGTGATGCCGGCCACGATGCGTCCGGCGTAGAGGA
TCTGCTCATGTTTGACAGCTTATCATCGATGCATAATGTGCCTGTCAAATGGACGAAGCAGGGATTCTGC
AAACCCTATGCTACTCCGTCAAGCCGTCAATTGTCTGATTCGTTACCAATTATGACAACTTGACGGCTAC
ATCATTCACTTTTTCTTCACAACCGGCACGGAACTCGCTCGGGCTGGCCCCGGTGCATTTTTTAAATACC
CGCGAGAAATAGAGTTGATCGTCAAAACCAACATTGCGACCGACGGTGGCGATAGGCATCCGGGTGGTGC
TCAAAAGCAGCTTCGCCTGGCTGATACGTTGGTCCTCGCGCCAGCTTAAGACGCTAATCCCTAACTGCTG
GCGGAAAAGATGTGACAGACGCGACGGCGACAAGCAAACATGCTGTGCGACGCTGGCGATATCAAAATTG
CTGTCTGCCAGGTGATCGCTGATGTACTGACAAGCCTCGCGTACCCGATTATCCATCGGTGGATGGAGCG
ACTCGTTAATCGCTTCCATGCGCCGCAGTAACAATTGCTCAAGCAGATTTATCGCCAGCAGCTCCGAATA
GCGCCCTTCCCCTTGCCCGGCGTTAATGATTTGCCCAAACAGGTCGCTGAAATGCGGCTGGTGCGCTTCA
TCCGGGCGAAAGAACCCCGTATTGGCAAATATTGACGGCCAGTTAAGCCATTCATGCCAGTAGGCGCGCG
GACGAAAGTAAACCCACTGGTGATACCATTCGCGAGCCTCCGGATGACGACCGTAGTGATGAATCTCTCC
TGGCGGGAACAGCAAAATATCACCCGGTCGGCAAACAAATTCTCGTCCCTGATTTTTCACCACCCCCTGA
CCGCGAATGGTGAGATTGAGAATATAACCTTTCATTCCCAGCGGTCGGTCGATAAAAAAATCGAGATAAC
CGTTGGCCTCAATCGGCGTTAAACCCGCCACCAGATGGGCATTAAACGAGTATCCCGGCAGCAGGGGATC
ATTTTGCGCTTCAGCCATACTTTTCATACTCCCGC
